Addgene plasmid #154822: pRG714_lexO-AscI_LexA-TF_URA3MX
Purpose: Inducible expression of AscI endonuclease in S. cerevisiae
Depositing lab: Lorraine Symington. Depositing organization: Columbia University. Publication: Efficient DNA double-strand break formation at single or multiple defined sites in the Saccharomyces cerevisiae genome. Gnugge R, Symington LS. Nucleic Acids Res. 2020 Oct 14. pii: 5923424. doi: 10.1093/nar/gkaa833. PubMed 33053188.
Backbone
  Vector backbone: pRG206MX
  Backbone manufacturer: Addgene plasmid # 64536
  Backbone size w/o insert (bp): 4434
  Total vector size (bp): 9400
  Vector type: Yeast Expression
  Selectable markers: URA3
Growth in bacteria
  Bacterial resistance: Ampicillin, 100 μg/mL
  Growth temperature: 37°C
  Growth strain: DH5alpha
  Copy number: High Copy
Gene/Insert 1
  Gene/Insert name: AscI endonuclease (alt name: ascIR)
  Species: Arthrobacter sp. NEB 688
  Insert size (bp): 2117
  Promoter: lexO_4-CYC1_core
  Tag / fusion protein: NLS (C terminal on insert); FLAG (C terminal on insert)
  Cloning method: Restriction Enzyme; 5′ cloning site SacI (not destroyed); 3′ cloning site KpnI (non-unique) (not destroyed)
  Sequencing primers: 5′ T7 TAATACGACTCACTATAGGG
Gene/Insert 2
  Gene/Insert name: LexA-ER-B112
  Species: Synthetic
  Insert size (bp): 2926
  Promoter: ACT1
  Cloning method: Restriction Enzyme; 5′ cloning site XbaI (non-unique) (not destroyed); 3′ cloning site KpnI (non-unique) (not destroyed)
  Sequencing primers: 5′ ACT1 Promoter Forward TATTTCTCTGTCACCCGGCC; 3′ M13 Reverse CAGGAAACAGCTATGAC
Resource information
  A portion of this plasmid was derived from a plasmid made by: LexA TF from FRP880 (Addgene plasmid # 58437).
Terms and licenses: Academic/Nonprofit Terms; Industry Terms: Not Available to Industry
Depositor comments: Linearize plasmid with AscI for integration into the yeast genome. See Gnuegge et al., 2016 (https://pubmed.ncbi.nlm.nih.gov/26647923/) for details.
How to cite: pRG714_lexO-AscI_LexA-TF_URA3MX was a gift from Lorraine Symington (Addgene plasmid # 154822 ; http://n2t.net/addgene:154822 ; RRID:Addgene_154822)
