[The description below was written by a language model from this plasmid's Addgene catalogue record and pLannotate feature annotations shown in this document.]
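Description:
pRG714_lexO-AscI_LexA-TF_URA3MX is a 9.4 kb yeast expression plasmid built on the pRG206MX backbone and designed for integration into the Saccharomyces cerevisiae genome rather than episomal maintenance. The feature table shows no yeast replication origin, and the depositor notes that the plasmid is linearized with AscI before transformation. In E. coli it is propagated through a high-copy ColE1/pUC-type origin with ampicillin resistance (bla). Yeast transformants are selected with a URA3MX marker, in which the S. cerevisiae URA3 coding sequence is flanked by the Ashbya gossypii TEF promoter and terminator. pBluescript-derived remnants (T7 and T3 promoters, lacZα and MCS fragments, lac operator) surround the cloning region.

The payload is a two-part inducible system. The first cassette carries the AscI restriction endonuclease gene (ascIR, from Arthrobacter sp.) with C-terminal NLS and FLAG tags, driven by a synthetic promoter listed as lexO_4-CYC1_core, i.e. LexA operator sites upstream of a CYC1 core promoter, and closed by a CYC1 terminator. The annotation software did not label the AscI coding sequence or this promoter, but it did detect the FLAG fragment and terminator. The second cassette uses the ACT1 promoter to express the synthetic transcription factor LexA-ER-B112, also ending in a CYC1 terminator. This factor joins the bacterial LexA DNA-binding protein to an estrogen receptor ligand-binding domain (annotated as ERT2) and the B112 activation domain; the short E. coli "yjaG" and "fadB" hits probably correspond to B112. Such factors generally become active on binding an estrogen-receptor ligand and then drive transcription from the lexO sites, although the record does not name the inducer. The stated purpose is inducible AscI expression in yeast, and the associated publication concerns generating DNA double-strand breaks at defined genomic sites.
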