Features (pLannotate 1.2.2; 22 found; start..end, strand, type, name):
     67..316     -  terminator     CYC1 terminator: S. cerevisiae CYC1; transcription terminator for CYC1
    366..392     -  CDS            3xFLAG (fragment): three tandem FLAG® epitope tags, followed by an enterokinase cleavage site
   1782..1811    -  misc_feature   MCS (fragment): pBluescript multiple cloning site
   2199..2217    -  promoter       T7 promoter: promoter for bacteriophage T7 RNA polymerase
   2220..2298    +  CDS            lacZα (fragment): LacZα fragment of β-galactosidase; lacZ fragment
   2343..2686    +  promoter       TEF promoter: Ashbya gossypii TEF promoter
   2705..3493    +  CDS            URA3: PYRF_YEAST - Experimental evidence at protein level: Swiss-Prot protein existence level 1. From Saccharomyces cerevisiae (strain ATCC 204508 / S288c) (Baker's yeast).
   3505..3702    +  terminator     TEF terminator: Ashbya gossypii TEF terminator
   3890..3964    -  CDS            YE020_YEAST (fragment): Protein uncertain: Swiss-Prot protein existence level 5. From Saccharomyces cerevisiae (strain ATCC 204508 / S288c) (Baker's yeast).
   4067..4171    +  promoter       AmpR promoter: bla
   4172..5032    +  CDS            AmpR: β-lactamase; bla; confers resistance to ampicillin, carbenicillin, and related antibiotics
   5211..5799    +  rep_origin     ori: high-copy-number ColE1/pMB1/pBR322/pUC origin of replication
   5982..6033    +  CDS            lacI (fragment): lac repressor; lacI; The lac repressor binds to the lac operator to inhibit transcription in E. coli. This inhibition can be relieved by adding lactose or isopropyl-β-D-thiogalactopyranoside (IPTG).
   6280..6296    +  protein_bind   lac operator: The lac repressor binds to the lac operator to inhibit transcription in E. coli. This inhibition can be relieved by adding lactose or isopropyl-β-D-thiogalactopyranoside (IPTG). lac repressor encoded by lacI
   6341..6359    +  promoter       T3 promoter: promoter for bacteriophage T3 RNA polymerase
   6383..6400    +  promoter       LEU2 promoter (fragment): S. cerevisiae LEU2
   6522..6771    -  terminator     CYC1 terminator: S. cerevisiae CYC1; transcription terminator for CYC1
   6902..7003    -  CDS            yjaG (fragment): YJAG_ECOLI - Protein predicted: Swiss-Prot protein existence level 4. From Escherichia coli (strain K12).
   6998..7150    -  CDS            fadB (fragment): FADB_ECOLI - Also known as oldB. Experimental evidence at protein level: Swiss-Prot protein existence level 1. Involved in the aerobic and anaerobic degradation of long- chain fatty acids via beta-oxidation cycle. Catalyzes the formation of 3-oxoacyl-CoA from enoyl-CoA via L-3-hydroxyacyl-CoA. It can also use D-3-hydroxyacyl-CoA and cis-3-enoyl-CoA as substrate. From Escherichia coli (strain K12).
   7238..8173    -  CDS            ERT2: mutated ligand-binding domain of the human estrogen receptor (Feil et al., 1997)
   8192..8797    -  CDS            lexA: LEXA_ECOLI - Also known as exrA, spr, tsl, umuA. Experimental evidence at protein level: Swiss-Prot protein existence level 1. Represses a number of genes involved in the response to DNA damage (SOS response), including recA and lexA. Binds to the 16 bp palindromic sequence 5'-CTGTATATATATACAG-3'. In the presence of single- stranded DNA, RecA interacts with LexA causing an autocatalytic cleavage which disrupts the DNA-binding part of LexA, leading to derepression of the SOS regulon and eventually DNA repair. Implicated in hydroxy radical-mediated cell death induced by hydroxyurea treatment (Pu
   8798..8828    -  misc_feature   MCS (fragment): pBluescript multiple cloning site
>Addgene plasmid #154822 | pRG714_lexO-AscI_LexA-TF_URA3MX | addgene full sequence | sequence record 309387 | Addgene NGS Result
CTACTAAGGAAAACAACAACGGAAGCGATGATGAGAGCGACGATGAGAGTGTAAACTGCGAACCTTGCAA
ATTAAAGCCTTCGAGCGTCCCAAAACCTTCTCAAGCAAGGTTTTCAGTATAATGTTACATGCGTACACGC
GTTTGTACAGAAAAAAAAGAAAAATTTGAAATATAAATAACGTTCTTAATACTAACATAACTATTAAAAA
AAATAAATAGGGACCTAGACTTCAGGTTGTCTAACTCCTTCCTTTTCGGTTAGAGCGGATGTGGGAGGAG
GGCGTGAATGTAAGCGTGACATAACTAATTACATGATATAGACAAAGGAAAAGGGGCCTGTCTCGAGGTT
AGTTAGTTAAAGCTTCTTGTCGTCGTCATCCTTGTAGTCGATATCAACTTTTCTCTTCTTCTTTGGAGAT
GGGTCCAAAACTATTTCTGGTCTAGCAATCCACTTATCCAACAAGGCTTCCAAATCACCATTAGCCAACT
TTCTTTCGACAGCACCCAAATCAAAGATTTCTTGCAGCAATGGGTCATTCAACAAAGGGTCATTGAAAGC
CAAAATAGCATCGTACAAGTGTCTCAAAGAACCTTCAGCAATTCTGTACTCACCTTCTTCCAAAGTGAAA
TCTCTACCATGACCCCATCTAACATCAGACAAACCATCGATGTAACCTGGCCTCAAAAACAAAGGATCTA
AGTTAGCAACCAAAGCACCTCTAACTGGAACTGATGCAGCATCATCTCTGTAATAGGAACCGAACTTCAA
CAACTGGTAAGTACCTTTCTTAACATCATCGGTTCTACCCAAACCTGGTTTTGTTTTGTTAGAATCGATT
TCGTCACCCCAACCATTAACCAAATAAGCCAAAGCAGCAGTTCTACCAGCTCTTTGAGTCTTGGGAGTTC
TGTAAGCAGCATATAATTCAATCCAGGCTTGCAAGTAAGAAGCGGCATTAGCTGGAACAGAAAAGTAATC
AATCAATGGTTCGTATGGCCAAGATTCGCCTTCTCTTTCACCCAATGGAATAGCTGTTTCAGCATGTGGA
ATAGCAACAGCAAATTCTCTACCCTGCAACGTCAAGTCAACCAAAGAATGTTGTCTATACTCAACTGGAC
CGTCTGGACCTTCTTGCAACATAGGTTCTTCCAATTCAGTAACCAATGGGAAAGAAACCATTGGAGAAGC
CTTGATTTCGAACAAGACCAACAAGTCATCTCTGAAACCAATAGCATCAACATCATGGGATTGCTTGGTG
ATAGTAGCAATTTCGAATGGGTTTTCGTTAGCAGCAGCAACTAATTGCAACAACAAGGCAATAGCAACGG
TGGTAATTTCACCAATATGATGAGAAGTTGGCTTATGTTGAGCACCAGACAATCTACCTTCCAAACCTCT
ATCCAAGCAGCATCTTGGACATTGTTTCAAGAAAGAGTAATAAGCAACTGCTGGTTCACCACCTCTGTGA
CAATAGATCCACTTGTTGTTAACCAATCTACCGTGAACGTATTCAGCGTTACAGATCAAATCGAAACCAG
CAGACAACATCAAACCGAACAACTTAGCTTCATCATGAGCTTCAACCAAATTAGCTCTAGTAGCAGATTC
TTCAGCAGAACCAATAACGGATCTGAAGGATCTGATGAAAGTACCCAATAATCTAGCAGCGTTAGCACCA
TCAACATATTGAGAGTTGGTCAAAGACCTGTCCATCAATCTTTCCAAATCGGAGATTTTTGGAGCAGCAG
AAGAATCTCTGTACTCTGGAAATTCAATCATGAATTCCTGCAGCCCGGGGGATCCACTAGTATAGAAGTA
TAGTAATTTATGCTGCAAAGGTCCTAATGTATAAGGAAAGAAGAGAAAAGAAGAAAACAAGAGTTTTATA
TACATACAGAGCACATGCTCTAGACCCTGGGTGTATATACAGTTATGCTGTGAGTATATACAGCACCTAG
ACCCTGGGTGTATATACAGTTATGCTGTGAGTATATACAGCACCTAGACCCTGGGTGTATATACAGTTAT
GCTGTGAGTATATACAGCACCTAGACCCTGGGTGTATATACAGTTATGCTGTGAGTATATACAGCACCTA
GGGAGCTCCAATTCGCCCTATAGGCGGCCGCGAAAAGAAATATAGTCTTCAAGGTTATATTATACAGGTT
TATATATTATTCTGTTTCTCCAATTCGCCCTATAGTGAGTCGTATTACAATTCACTGGCCGTCGTTTTAC
AACGTCGTGACTGGGAAAACCCTGGCGTTACCCAACTTAATCGCCTTGCAGCACATCCGATCGGTTTAGC
TTGCCTCGTCCCCGCCGGGTCACCCGGCCAGCGACATGGAGGCCCAGAATACCCTCCTTGACAGTCTTGA
CGTGCGCAGCTCAGGGGCATGATGTGACTGTCGCCCGTACATTTAGCCCATACATCCCCATGTATAATCA
TTTGCATCCATACATTTTGATGGCCGCACGGCGCGAAGCAAAAATTACGGCTCCTCGCTGCGGACCTGCG
AGCAGGGAAACGCTCCCCTCACAGACGCGTTGAATTGTCCCCACGCCGCGCCCCTGTAGAGAAATATAAA
AGGTTAGGATTTGCCACTGAGGTTCTTCTTTCATATACTTCCTTTTAAAATCTTGCTAGGATACAGTTCT
CACATCACATCCGAACATAAACAACCATGACAGTCAACACTAAGACCTATAGTGAGAGAGCAGAAACTCA
TGCCTCACCAGTAGCACAACGATTATTTCGATTAATGGAACTGAAGAAAACCAATTTATGTGCATCAATT
GATGTTGATACCACTAAGGAATTTCTTGAATTAATTGATAAATTGGGTCCTTATGTATGCTTAATCAAGA
CTCATATTGATATAATCAATGATTTTTCCTATGAATCCACTATTGAACCATTATTAGAACTTTCACGTAA
ACATCAATTTATGATTTTTGAAGATAGAAAATTTGCTGATATTGGTAATACCGTGAAGAAACAATATATT
GGTGGAGTTTATAAAATTAGTAGTTGGGCAGATATTACTAATGCTCATGGTGTCACTGGGAATGGAGTAG
TTGAAGGATTAAAACAGGGAGCTAAAGAAACCACCACCAACCAAGAGCCAAGAGGGTTATTGATGTTAGC
TGAATTATCATCAGTGGGATCATTAGCTTATGGAGAATATTCTCAAAAAACTGTTGAAATTGCTAAATCC
GATAAGGAATTTGTTATTGGATTTATTGCCCAACGTGATATGGGTGGACAAGAAGAAGGATTTGATTGGC
TTATTATGACACCTGGAGTTGGATTAGATGATAAAGGTGATGGATTAGGACAACAATATAGAACTGTTGA
TGAAGTTGTTAGCACTGGAACTGATATTATCATTGTTGGTAGAGGATTGTTTGGTAAAGGAAGAGATCCA
GATATTGAAGGTAAAAGGTATAGAGATGCTGGTTGGAATGCTTATTTGAAAAAGACTGGCCAATTATAAT
CAGTACTGACAATAAAAAGATTCTTGTTTTCAAGAACTTGTCATTTGTATAGTTTTTTTATATTGTAGTT
GTTCTATTTTAATCAAATGTTAGCGTGATTTATATTTTTTTTCGCCTCGACATCATCTGCCCAGATGCGA
AGTTAAGTGCGCAGAAAGTAATATCATGCGTCAATCGTATGTGAATGCTGGTCGCTATACTGCTGTCGAT
TCGATACTAACGCCGCCATCCAGTGTCGAAAACGCATATGCCGGGAATCTCGGTCGTAATGATTTCTATA
ATGACGAAAAAAAAAAAATTGGAAAGAAAAACCTTCATGGCCTTTATAAAAAGGAACTATCCAATACCTC
GCCAGAACCAAGTAACAGTATTTTACGGGGCACAAATCAAGAACAATAAGACAGGACTGTAAAGATGGAC
GCATTGAACTCCAAAGAACAACAAGAGTTCCAAAAAGTAGTGGCGCGCCAGAGTTAATTAATAGCAGTTC
GCAAAATCGTTCGCTTCGCAAATGTTGCTAATGCCGCGTTCTTTCGACGTCAGGTGGCACTTTTCGGGGA
AATGTGCGCGGAACCCCTATTTGTTTATTTTTCTAAATACATTCAAATATGTATCCGCTCATGAGACAAT
AACCCTGATAAATGCTTCAATAATATTGAAAAAGGAAGAGTATGAGTATTCAACATTTCCGTGTCGCCCT
TATTCCCTTTTTTGCGGCATTTTGCCTTCCTGTTTTTGCTCACCCAGAAACGCTGGTGAAAGTAAAAGAT
GCTGAAGATCAGTTGGGTGCACGAGTGGGTTACATCGAACTGGATCTCAACAGCGGTAAGATCCTTGAGA
GTTTTCGCCCCGAAGAACGTTTTCCAATGATGAGCACTTTTAAAGTTCTGCTATGTGGCGCGGTATTATC
CCGTATTGACGCCGGGCAAGAGCAACTCGGTCGCCGCATACACTATTCTCAGAATGACTTGGTTGAGTAC
TCACCAGTCACAGAAAAGCATCTTACGGATGGCATGACAGTAAGAGAATTATGCAGTGCTGCCATAACCA
TGAGTGATAACACTGCGGCCAACTTACTTCTGACAACCATCGGAGGACCGAAGGAGCTAACCGCTTTTTT
GCACAACATGGGGGATCATGTAACTCGCCTTGATCGTTGGGAACCGGAGCTGAATGAAGCCATACCAAAC
GACGAGCGTGACACCACGATGCCTGTAGCAATGGCAACAACGTTGCGCAAACTATTAACTGGCGAACTAC
TTACTCTAGCTTCCCGGCAACAATTAATAGACTGGATGGAGGCGGATAAAGTTGCAGGACCACTTCTGCG
CTCGGCCCTTCCGGCTGGCTGGTTTATTGCTGATAAATCTGGAGCCGGTGAGCGTGGGTCTCGCGGTATC
ATTGCAGCACTGGGGCCAGATGGTAAGCCCTCCCGTATCGTAGTTATCTACACGACGGGGAGTCAGGCAA
CTATGGATGAACGAAATAGACAGATCGCTGAGATAGGTGCCTCACTGATTAAGCATTGGTAACTGTCAGA
CCAAGTTTACTCATATATACTTTAGATTGATTTAAAACTTCATTTTTAATTTAAAAGGATCTAGGTGAAG
ATCCTTTTTGATAATCTCATGACCAAAATCCCTTAACGTGAGTTTTCGTTCCACTGAGCGTCAGACCCCG
TAGGTTTAAACAAAAGATCAAAGGATCTTCTTGAGATCCTTTTTTTCTGCGCGTAATCTGCTGCTTGCAA
ACAAAAAAACCACCGCTACCAGCGGTGGTTTGTTTGCCGGATCAAGAGCTACCAACTCTTTTTCCGAAGG
TAACTGGCTTCAGCAGAGCGCAGATACCAAATACTGTTCTTCTAGTGTAGCCGTAGTTAGGCCACCACTT
CAAGAACTCTGTAGCACCGCCTACATACCTCGCTCTGCTAATCCTGTTACCAGTGGCTGCTGCCAGTGGC
GATAAGTCGTGTCTTACCGGGTTGGACTCAAGACGATAGTTACCGGATAAGGCGCAGCGGTCGGGCTGAA
CGGGGGGTTCGTGCACACAGCCCAGCTTGGAGCGAACGACCTACACCGAACTGAGATACCTACAGCGTGA
GCTATGAGAAAGCGCCACGCTTCCCGAAGGGAGAAAGGCGGACAGGTATCCGGTAAGCGGCAGGGTCGGA
ACAGGAGAGCGCACGAGGGAGCTTCCAGGGGGAAACGCCTGGTATCTTTATAGTCCTGTCGGGTTTCGCC
ACCTCTGACTTGAGCGTCGATTTTTGTGATGCTCGTCAGGGGGGCGGAGCCTATGGAAAAACGCCAGCAA
CGCGGCCTTTTTACGGTTCCTGGCCTTTTGCTGGCCTTTTGCTCACATGTTCTTTCCTGCGTTATCCCCT
GATTCTGTGGATAACCGTATTACCGCCTTTGAGTGAGCTGATACCGCTCGCCGCAGCCGAACGACCGAGC
GCAGCGAGTCAGTGAGCGAGGAAGCGGAAGAGCGCCCAATACGCAAACCGCCTCTCCCCGCGCGTTGGCC
GATTCATTAATGCCTGCAGGGAGAGGCGCGCCAATTGATGACAATACAGACGATGATAACAAACCGAAGT
TATCTGATGTAGAAAAGGATTAAAGATGCTAAGAGATAGTGATGATATTTCATAAATAATGTAATTCTAT
ATATGTTAATTACCTTTTTTGCGAGGCATATTTATGGTGAAGGATAAGTTTTGACCATCAAAGAAGGTTA
ATGTGGCTGTGGTTTCAGGGTCCATAAAGCTATTCAATTCATCCAGCTGTTGTGAGCGGATAACAATTTC
ACACAGGAAACAGCTATGACCATGATTACGCCAAGCTCGAAATTAACCCTCACTAAAGGGAACAAAAGCT
GGGTACAAGTGACAATATATATATATATATATAATAACGACATCGTTATCTGTAAATACGGCCGAAGCTG
GGTACCAAGCAGACGCTACTAAGGAAAACAACAACGGAAGCGATGATGAGAGCGACGATGAGAGTGTAAA
CTGCGAACCTTGCAAATTAAAGCCTTCGAGCGTCCCAAAACCTTCTCAAGCAAGGTTTTCAGTATAATGT
TACATGCGTACACGCGTTTGTACAGAAAAAAAAGAAAAATTTGAAATATAAATAACGTTCTTAATACTAA
CATAACTATTAAAAAAAATAAATAGGGACCTAGACTTCAGGTTGTCTAACTCCTTCCTTTTCGGTTAGAG
CGGATGTGGGAGGAGGGCGTGAATGTAAGCGTGACATAACTAATTACATGATATAGACAAAGGAAAAGGG
GCCTGTCTCGAGGATAAGCTTTAAACGCGTTTAAAGCTTGAAACACAAATCAGTACCACCAGAATGTCTT
TCAGCTCTAAATTCACCAGAGGATCTTCTTTCAGCAACTGGATCGAAATCATCAGCAGATGGAATAGCTT
CTTCGAATTTTTCCAAACCAGAATCGAAATTAACTTTAGCATCTTTAACAGTCAAAGTTTCCCAAATCAA
ATCAGATTGTTGTTCCAAAACACCAATAGCTTCACCCAAAGAAGCAACAGCAGTATCCAATTTATTAACA
GAACCTGGAGCATCGAAAACCAATTCAGCAATACCATCTTCCAACCAATCCAAATACAAAGTATCACCTT
TATACAACATATCAGTTTCTTGGATTCTCAAAGTAATACCTGGAAATTCGCCCGCGGTGCTGTTATCGTT
GCCCGGCAGATCCTGCATGATATCGACTGTGGCAGGGAAACCCTCTGCCTCCCCCGTGATGTAATACTTT
TGCAAGGAATGCGATGAAGTAGAGCCCGCAGTGGCCAAGTGGCTTTGGTCCGTCTCCTCCACGGATGCCC
CTCCACGGCTAGTGGGCGCATGTAGGCGGTGGGCGTCCAGCATCTCCAGCAGCAGGTCATAGAGGGGCAC
CACGTTCTTGCACTTCATGCTGTACAGATGCTCCATGCCTTTGTTACTCATGTGCCTGATGTGGGAGAGG
ATGAGGAGGAGCTGGGCCAGCCGCTGGTGCTGCTGCTGCAGGGTCAGGCCTGCCTTGGCCATCAGGTGGA
TCAAAGTGTCTGTGATCTTGTCCAGGACTCGGTGGATATGGTCCTTCTCTTCCAGAGACTTCAGGGTGCT
GGACAGAAATGTGTACACTCCAGAATTAAGCAAAATAATAGATTTGAGGCACACAAACTCCTCTCCCTGC
AGATTCATCATGCGGAACCGAGATGATGTAGCCAGCAGCATGTCGAAGATCTCCACCATGCCCTCTACAC
ATTTTCCCTGGTTCCTGTCCAAGAGCAAGTTAGGAGCAAACAGTAGCTTCACTGGGTGCTCCATGGAGCG
CCAGACGAGACCAATCATCAGGATCTCTAACCAGGCACATTCTAGAAGGTGGACCTGATCATGGAGGGTC
AAATCCACAAAGCCTGGCACCCTCTTCGCCCAGTTGATCATGTGAACCAGCTCCCTGTCTGCCAGGTTGG
TCAGTAAGCCCATCATCGAAGCTTCACTGAAGGGTCTGGTAGGATCATACTCGGAATAGAGTATGGGGGG
CTCAGCATCCAACAAGGCACTGACCATCTGGTCGGCCGTCAGGGACAAGGCCAGGCTGTTCTTCTTAGAG
CGTTTGATCATGAGCGGGCTTGGCCAAAGGTTGGCAGCTCTCATGTCTCCAGCAGAGATATCCTTAGAAC
CCAGCCAGTCGCCGTTGCGAATAACCCCAACCGCCAGCCCTTCAATGGTGAAGCTCTGCTGACGAAGATC
TACGACAATTGGTTTAAACTCGCTATTTTCTGGCAACAGTTCGACTTTATTGCCCTGTTTTTTCAGGCGC
TTAACGGTAACCTCGTCATCAATACGTGCGACAACGACCTGACCGTTACGTACATCCTGAGTTTTATGCA
CTGCCAGCAAGTCACCATCCATAATGCCGATGTCTTTCATCGACATCCCGCTGACGCGCAGCAGGAAATC
AGCATTCGGCTTGAATAAGGAAGGATCGACCTGATAATGACCTTCAATATGCTGTTGCGCCAGAAGTGGT
TCACCGGCAGCCACACGACCTACCAGCGGCAACCCTTCTTCCTCTTCCTGCAACAGACGAATCCCGCGTG
ATGCGCCGGAAACAATTTCAATAACGCCTTTGCGTGCCAGCGCCTTCAGATGTTCTTCAGCCGCGTTTGG
GGAACGGAACCCCAAACGCTGCGCGATTTCCGCACGCGTCGGCGGCATACCTGTCTGGCTGATGTGATCA
CGGATGAGATCAAACACCTCTTGTTGCCTGGCCGTTAACGCTTTCATGAATTCCTGCAGCCCGGGGGATC
CACTAGTTGTTAATTCAGTAAATTTTCGATCTTGGGAAGAAAAAAGCAGTAAGCGTGAAAAATCTAAAAG
CTGATGTAGTAGAAGATCCTATTCTTTAACAAAGATTGACCTTTTCTTTTTCTTCTTGGTTTGAGTAGAA
AGGGGAAGGAAGAATACAAGAGAGAGGAAAAAAAGGAAGATAAAAAGAGAGCGTGATATAAATGAATATA
TATTAAACAAGAGAGATTGGGAAGGAAAGGATCAAACAAACCCAAAAATATTTCAAAAAGGAGAGAGAGA
GGCGAGTTTGGTTTCAAAACGGTTTATTTATTTATGCAAGAGGACGTGGAAGAAAAAGAAGAAGGAAGAA
AAAAATTTGAAAGAAAAAAACGCGTGGCGGGTAAAGAAGAAAATGGAAAATAGAGGCCGGGTGACAGAGA
AATATTGAGGGTTAATTGGAAAATATGTTAGGGTGAGGCATATGTTTTTAAGGGTTTTGAGGATCCGATA
AGGAAGAATGTAGGTTAAATGTTGTGCATTAATTGCTGTGGCAGCTTACCCGCTTCTCTAGAGCGGCCGA
AGCTGGGTACCAAGCAGACG
